>Addgene plasmid #27375 | pGMCtN-P38-sspBmyc | depositor full sequence | sequence record 12917 | Author sequence
TTATACATAGTTGCTTAAGCTGCAGGGGACCCTAGAGGTCCCCTTTTTTATTTTAAAAATTTTTTATAAC
CGGTAAGAAGTCCAACACGCCGCTCCTCCCCGATGTTGCGTAGCCGCTTCAAGCTTAAGCAACGGCCCCA
GTGAGTAGCGACTTTGGATCCGGTACCCGCAACGGTCAACCAGCGTCTACGCGTTTCACTGGCCGACATG
TGAGCAAAAGGCCAGCAAAAGGCCAGGAACCGTAAAAAGGCCGCGTTGCTGGCGTTTTTCCATAGGCTCC
GCCCCCCTGACGAGCATCACAAAAATCGACGCTCAAGTCAGAGGTGGCGAAACCCGACAGGACTATAAAG
ATACCAGGCGTTTCCCCCTGGAAGCTCCCTCGTGCGCTCTCCTGTTCCGACCCTGCCGCTTACCGGATAC
CTGTCCGCCTTTCTCCCTTCGGGAAGCGTGGCGCTTTCTCAATGCTCACGCTGTAGGTATCTCAGTTCGG
TGTAGGTCGTTCGCTCCAAGCTGGGCTGTGTGCACGAACCCCCCGTTCAGCCCGACCGCTGCGCCTTATC
CGGTAACTATCGTCTTGAGTCCAACCCGGTAAGACACGACTTATCGCCACTGGCAGCAGCCACTGGTAAC
AGGATTAGCAGAGCGAGGTATGTAGGCGGTGCTACAGAGTTCTTGAAGTGGTGGCCTAACTACGGCTACA
CTAGAAGGACAGTATTTGGTATCTGCGCTCTGCTGAAGCCAGTTACCTTCGGAAAAAGAGTTGGTAGCTC
TTGATCCGGCAAACAAACCACCGCTGGTAGCGGTGGTTTTTTTGTTTGCAAGCAGCAGATTACGCGCAGA
AAAAAAGGATCTCAAGAAGATCCTTTGATCTTTTCTACGGGGTCTGACGCTCAGTGGAACTAGTCGCAAC
GTTCAAATCCGCTCCCGGCGGATTTGTCCTACTCAGGAGAGCGTTCACCGACAAACAACAGATAAAACGA
AAGGCCCAGTCTTTCGACTGAGCCTTTCGTTTTATTTGATGCCTGGCAGTTCCCTACTCTCGCATGGGGA
GAGATGCATCTATCAGGGGCAGGGCATGCTCATGTAGAGCGCCTGCTCGCCGTCCGAGGCGGTGCCGTCG
TACAGGGCGGTGTCCAGGCCGCAGAGGGTGAACCCCATCCGCCGGTACGCGTGGATCGCCGGTGCGTTGA
CGTTGGTGACCTCCAGCCAGAGGTGCCCGGCGCCCCGCTCGCGGGCGAACTCCGTCGCGAGCCCCATCAA
CGCGCGCCCGACCCCGTGCCCCCGGTGCTCCGGGGCGACCTCGATGTCCTCGACGGTCAGCCGGCGGTTC
CAGCCGGAGTACGAGACGACCACGAAGCCCGCCAGGTCGCCGTCGTCCCCGTACGCGACGAACGTCCGGG
AGTCCGGGTCGCCGTCCTCCCCGGCGTCCGATTCGTCGTCCGATTCGTCGTCGGGGAACACCTTGGTCAG
GGGCGGGTCCACCGGCACCTCCCGCAGGGTGAAGCCGTCCCCGGTGGCGGTGACGCGGAAGACGGTGTCG
GTGGTGAAGGACCCATCCAGTGCCTCGATGGCCTCGGCGTCCCCCGGGACACTGGTGCGGTACCGGTAAG
CCGTGTCGTCAAGAGTGGTCATATGTATATCTCCTTCGCATGCCTCCCAGATTATATCACTCGAGCTAGC
TGGTGTCAAGGCGCGCCTGCAGGTCGAGATTTACAGTCGGTCGCCTACGCAAACGTCGATGGGAGCAGTT
CGGACAGCCCCTGCATGGCCTCCAGATGCCTCGCCCGATCCGCATGCGCATAGATCCGCTGCGCATCCAC
ACTCGCATGACCCAAGATCTCCATACGCGTTTGCTCATCCACACCCGCTGCGCGCAGCAATGTCGAGGTG
GTGTGCCGCGAGTTGTGCGGCGGTAACGACTCGGTTGGACCGATCACCCCAGCAGCGCGGAACACGCCAC
GCCACACGTCGTAGTCCGAACGGGGATCGATCGGCTTCCCCTCCTTGTGCCACACCAAGTCATGCGGATT
GTCGGTGCGGAGTTTCTGCATCGCCACATACAACGGCGGCAACAACGGAACCTCACGCCAACCAGCGTCC
GTCTTCGGCCGGGTGAACAACAACGACCCCTCACATTCCTGATACTCGAAATGCGCCGGCAGGTCCCACC
GGGACTGCGGGCATGCCCATGCCCGTGTCTTCCCGCAAGGCCAGTACGGGGGTTTCTTGGGCATACGGTC
GGGCCGGGACAGCGGTGACGGTTCGGGTAGAGGATCCCCACAGCCGTGGACGCGGGTTTCCGATTGCAAC
TGCCAAGCGATGGTGATCCATCCCTGAGCGGGGTTGTCGACGTAGGGCCAGCGCAGGCCGAGGAGTTCCC
CACGGCGGGCGCCCGTCAGGAAACCGGCGGCGATCCGCACCGCATCCGGTTCGTCGCACACCTGGAACGC
GGTGTGAATGATGTGCTGCGCCACGTCCGCCGGGAAGCCGTTGCGTTTCTTCTTCCGGTACTCGGGCTTG
TCGACCAATGCGGCCACATTCCTGGTCGCCACACCCTCCGCTACCGCATCGTCCAAGGCTTTCTGGACGA
TGACATGGACCAGCTCGGCGGTGCGGGAGGCCCCGATCTCGGAGTGCAGGTCCCGCACATGCTGCGGGGT
GAGTTTGTCGATGCGTTTCGCGCCGAGGATCGGGTTGATGTGGTTGTGGATGGCGGCCCGGTAGTCGTTG
AGGACGCCGGGGCGGACTTTACGTTTGGCGTGGATGTTGTCGATCCAGTGCAGCATCCACTTCTCCACAG
TTGTGGATGAGGTGGTGGCGATGCGGCCCTCTTCGACGTCGCGGCGGAGTTGTTTGAGTTTGGCCATGGC
GGTGTTGCGGTCAACGGAGGACACCCATTTGTAGCGGCGGTTGCCGTTGCGGTCTGGGGGTAGTTCTACT
CGTCCCATCCATTTGCCGTCGGCGCGTTGGAAGAACGCTCCGTCTCCGCGGGTTCTGCGTTTCTTAGTTG
CCATCGTTTTCCCTCCCAGGGGGTCACCCTACGGTTCACCCTACGGTGCTGCGCAGCATTACGCAGAATT
GCGCAGTATCGGGGGTCTACCTGCGGGTTTGACAACGTTTCTCCTGGTATGCAGCCTATCAACCGCTGAC
TCTTAATCAGCGGGTCGGGGGTTCGAAACCCTCACGGCGCACAGGTCAGAGGCCATAAGCCTCAGAGGGG
ATCACCCTAAAGGTAACCCTATAGGGGTTTTCACTGGTCCTACATGTCGTCGCGCCGTCGTACTCTCTTT
TCATAGGGGAGCATGAGGATCCAACTGAGCTTGCTGTGCCTTCGATTGAGCGGTTGAAGCATCTGGAGCG
TCGGCGGACAGCGATCACGGTTCCCAACGATGGCTGAAAGAAGGATGAAATGACTGCACTCATCGATAAG
CTTCGAATTCTGCAGCTGGATCCATGGATATCTAGTGTTAACTATTTAATTGGGGACCCTAGAGGTCCCC
TTTTTTATTTTAAAAATTTTTTCNAAGGGGACCTCTAGGGTCCCCAGCTGGCTAGCGAGTCATGAGGTNA
CCATGTTCTTTCCTGCGTTATCCCCTGATTCTGTGGATAACCGTATTACCGCCTTTGAGTGAGCTGATAC
CAGCGGATAACAATTTCACACAGGAAACAGCTATGACCATGATTACGCCAAGCTATCAACTTTGTATAGA
AAAGTTGAATTCAAGTTTGTACAAAAAAGCAGGCTTATTGGATCACGCCGCGAGCGTGTCGGTGTTCGAA
GACCTGGGAATCCAGCAGGCGCCCAACAGCACCGTCTGCTCCGTCTTCTCCAGAAAGGCGACTACGCGGT
CCTCCTCGTCGGTGGGTACGCAGCCGAATGCCCGCGGGTCGCCCACCCGCACCAGTTGCAGCGTGACATC
GGCTCGATTGCTTCGGTGGAAGTCCAGCAGTTGGGCCAGATCCGCGAGGGCCCCCCGTGAACATCGTCGT
GGTAACCAGCGTGTCGGCTTTGGCTGTGGCCGTGGTGCATTCGGTGGCGTTTGCGATCAAGGGGCGTCAC
GGCGAGGACCTGGTCGACCGCTGGAACCGTGAGGGCATCGGTGCACACCGCGGGATCAGACCGTCGACGA
ACCATTTGAATCCGACCGGTACCTCAACGAGTTGACGGCCGATCACGTCCAGGTTATGTTCGATGACGAT
CACCGTATTGCCCTTGTCGACCAGGCCGTTGATCCGACCCAGCTTTCTTGTACAAAGTGGGCTCGAGGCA
TGCGAAGGAGATATACAT
[495 nt withheld, positions 4289-4783]
TAATAGCAACTTTA
Features (pLannotate 1.2.2; 11 found; start..end, strand, type, name):
    267..855     -  rep_origin     ori: high-copy-number ColE1/pMB1/pBR322/pUC origin of replication
    932..1018    -  terminator     rrnB T1 terminator: Escherichia coli rrnB; transcription terminator T1 from the E. coli rrnB gene
   1063..1632    -  CDS            NrsR: nourseothricin acetyltransferase; Streptomyces noursei nat1; confers resistance to nourseothricin
   3428..3445    +  misc_feature   MCS (fragment): multiple cloning site
   3572..3637    +  rep_origin     RSF ori (fragment): Plasmids containing the RSF 1030 origin of replication can be propagated in E. coli cells that contain additional plasmids with compatible origins.
   3697..3717    +  protein_bind   attB4: mutant version of attB; core recombination site for the Gateway® BP reaction BP Clonase™
   3722..3742    +  protein_bind   attB1: mutant version of attB; core recombination site for the Gateway® BP reaction BP Clonase™
   4117..4173    -  CDS            pgm (fragment): PGM_ECOLI - Experimental evidence at protein level: Swiss-Prot protein existence level 1. This enzyme participates in both the breakdown and synthesis of glucose. From Escherichia coli (strain K12).
   4240..4260    -  protein_bind   attB2: mutant version of attB; core recombination site for the Gateway® BP reaction BP Clonase™
   4289..4783    +  CDS            sspB (sequence withheld): SSPB_ECOLI - Experimental evidence at protein level: Swiss-Prot protein existence level 1. Also stimulates degradation of the N-terminus of RseA (residues 1-108, alone or in complex with sigma-E) by ClpX-ClpP in a non-ssrA-mediated fashion. From Escherichia coli (strain K12).
   4790..13      -  protein_bind   attB3 (across the origin): mutant version of attB; core recombination site for the Gateway® BP reaction BP Clonase™
