[The description below was written by a language model from this plasmid's Addgene catalogue record and pLannotate feature annotations shown in this document.]
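Description:
pGMCtN-P38-sspBmyc is a 4.8 kb bacterial expression plasmid assembled by Gateway recombination into the pDE43-MCtNq1 destination backbone, deposited in connection with work on tetracycline repressor-based gene silencing in mycobacteria. It is propagated in E. coli through a high-copy ColE1/pUC-type origin and selected with nourseothricin, conferred by the Streptomyces noursei nat1 acetyltransferase gene (NrsR), which lies next to an rrnB T1 transcription terminator. Roughly 1.8 kb of backbone between the resistance gene and the Gateway region carries no annotated features. The record therefore does not show which element, if any, maintains the plasmid in mycobacteria, whether by replication or by chromosomal integration. Short hits to an MCS, an RSF origin and E. coli pgm are only fragments and are probably incidental matches.

The payload sits in a series of attB4, attB1, attB2 and attB3 sites, the footprint of a multisite Gateway assembly in which separate entry modules were joined in a fixed order. The attB4 and attB1 sites are almost adjacent. The attB1–attB2 segment is about 500 bp and, apart from the pgm fragment, unannotated. The final segment, between attB2 and attB3, holds the E. coli sspB coding sequence on the forward strand. The name suggests that a promoter designated P38 drives sspB and that "myc" denotes either a tag or a mycobacterial adaptation, but neither the catalogue fields nor the feature table annotates a promoter or a tag, so these remain inferences. SspB is the adaptor protein that delivers ssrA-type tagged substrates to the ClpXP protease. A plasmid expressing it would fit strategies for controlled protein degradation or depletion, although the record does not state a specific application.
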