Addgene plasmid #27375: pGMCtN-P38-sspBmyc
Depositing lab: Dirk Schnappinger. Depositing organization: Cornell University. Publication: Improved tetracycline repressors for gene silencing in mycobacteria. Klotzsche M, Ehrt S, Schnappinger D. Nucleic Acids Res. 2009 Apr;37(6):1778-88. doi: 10.1093/nar/gkp015. Epub 2009 Jan 27. PubMed 19174563.
Backbone
  Vector backbone: pDE43-MCtNq1
  Backbone manufacturer: N/A
  Backbone size w/o insert (bp): 3725
  Vector type: Bacterial Expression ; Gateway Destination Vector
Growth in bacteria
  Bacterial resistance: Nourseothricin (clonNat), 50 μg/mL
  Growth temperature: 37°C
  Growth strain: DH5alpha
  Growth instructions: MACH 1, 37C
  Copy number: Unknown
Gene/Insert
  Gene/Insert name: sspBmyc
  Insert size (bp): 1072
  Mutation: N/A
  Cloning method: Gateway Cloning
  Sequencing primers: 5′ N/A; 3′ N/A
Terms and licenses: Academic/Nonprofit Terms; Industry Terms: Not Available to Industry
How to cite: pGMCtN-P38-sspBmyc was a gift from Dirk Schnappinger (Addgene plasmid # 27375 ; http://n2t.net/addgene:27375 ; RRID:Addgene_27375)
