>Addgene plasmid #27375 | pGMCtN-P38-sspBmyc | addgene partial sequence | sequence record 33729 | 27375 with pGMCtN-R (5' GGCGTGTTGGACTTCTTACC 3')
GGGACCTCTAGGGTCCCCTGCAGCTTAAGCAACTATGTATAAAAAAGTTGCTATTA
[495 nt withheld, positions 57-551]
ATGTATATCTCCTTCGCATGCCTCGAGCCCACTTTGTACAAGAAAGCTGGGTCGGATCAACGGCCTGGTC
GACAAGGGCAATACGGTGATCGTCATCGAACATAACCTGGACGTGATCGGCCGTCAACTCGTTGAGGTAC
CGGTCGGATTCAAATGGTTCGTCGACGGTCTGATCCCGCGGTGTGCACCGATGCCCTCACGGTTCCAGCG
GTCGACCAGGTCCTCGCCGTGACGCCCCTTGATCGCAAACGCCACCGAATGCACCACGGCCACAGCCAAA
GCCGACACGCTGGTTACCACGACGATGTTCACGGGGGGCCCTCGCGGATCTGGCCCAACTGCTGGACTTC
CACCGAAGCAATCGAGCCGATGTCACGCTGCA
