>Addgene plasmid #27375 | pGMCtN-P38-sspBmyc | addgene partial sequence | sequence record 33730 | 27375 with M13Rev (5'CAGGAAACAGCTATGACC 3')
TCAAGTTTGTACAAAAAAGCAGGCTTATTGGATCACGCCGCGAGCGTGTCGGTGTTCGAAGACCTGGGAA
TCCAGCAGGCGCCCAACAGCACCGTCTGCTCCGTCTTCTCCAGAAAGGCGACTACGCGGTCCTCCTCGTC
GGTGGGTACGCAGCCGAATGCCCGCGGGTCGCCCACCCGCACCAGTTGCAGCGTGACATCGGCTCGATTG
CTTCGGTGGAAGTCCAGCAGTTGGGCCAGATCCGCGAGGGCCCCCCGTGAACATCGTCGTGGTAACCAGC
GTGTCGGCTTTGGCTGTGGCCGTGGTGCATTCGGTGGCGTTTGCGATCAAGGGGCGTCACGGCGAGGACC
TGGTCGACCGCTGGAACCGTGAGGGCATCGGTGCACACCGCGGGATCAGACCGTCGACGAACCATTTGAA
TCCGACCGGTACCTCAACGAGTTGACGGCCGATCACGTCCAGGTTATGTTCGATGACGATCACCGTATTG
CCCTTGTCGACCAGGCCGTTGATCCGACCCAGCTTTCTTGTACAAAGTGGGCTCGAGGCATGCGAAGGAG
ATATACAT
[320 nt withheld, positions 569-888]
